>Addgene plasmid #136848 | pEBTetBl-CLIP-γ-tubulin | addgene full sequence | sequence record 276289 | Addgene NGS Result
TTGTACAAAGTGGTGATGGCAGCTAGCGGCGCGCCCGGCCGCTCGAGTCTAGAGGGCCCGTTTAAACCCG
CTGATCAGCCTCGACTGTGCCTTCTAGTTGCCAGCCATCTGTTGTTTGCCCCTCCCCCGTGCCTTCCTTG
ACCCTGGAAGGTGCCACTCCCACTGTCCTTTCCTAATAAAATGAGGAAATTGCATCGCATTGTCTGAGTA
GGTGTCATTCTATTCTGGGGGGTGGGGTGGGGCAGGACAGCAAGGGGGAGGATTGGGAAGACAATAGCAG
GCTAGAGGATCGATCCCCGCCCCGGACGAACTAAACCTGACTACGACATCTCTGCCCCTTCTTCGCGGGG
CAGTGCATGTAATCCCTTCAGTTGGTTGGTACAACTTGCCAACTGGGCCCTGTTCCACATGTGACACGGG
GGGGGACCAAACACAAAGGGGTTCTCTGACTGTAGTTGACATCCTTATAAATGGATGTGCACATTTGCCA
ACACTGAGTGGCTTTCATCCTGGAGCAGACTTTGCAGTCTGTGGACTGCAACACAACATTGCCTTTATGT
GTAACTCTTGGCTGAAGCTCTTACACCAATGCTGGGGGACATGTACCTCCCAGGGGCCCAGGAAGACTAC
GGGAGGCTACACCAACGTCAATCAGAGGGGCCTGTGTAGCTACCGATAAGCGGACCCTCAAGAGGGCATT
AGCAATAGTGTTTATAAGGCCCCCTTGTTAACCCTAAACGGGTAGCATATGCTTCCCGGGTAGTAGTATA
TACTATCCAGACTAACCCTAATTCAATAGCATATGTTACCCAACGGGAAGCATATGCTATCGAATTAGGG
TTAGTAAAAGGGTCCTAAGGAACAGCGATATCTCCCACCCCATGAGCTGTCACGGTTTTATTTACATGGG
GTCAGGATTCCACGAGGGTAGTGAACCATTTTAGTCACAAGGGCAGTGGCTGAAGATCAAGGAGCGGGCA
GTGAACTCTCCTGAATCTTCGCCTGCTTCTTCATTCTCCTTCGTTTAGCTAATAGAATAACTGCTGAGTT
GTGAACAGTAAGGTGTATGTGAGGTGCTCGAAAACAAGGTTTCAGGTGACGCCCCCAGAATAAAATTTGG
ACGGGGGGTTCAGTGGTGGCATTGTGCTATGACACCAATATAACCCTCACAAACCCCTTGGGCAATAAAT
ACTAGTGTAGGAATGAAACATTCTGAATATCTTTAACAATAGAAATCCATGGGGTGGGGACAAGCCGTAA
AGACTGGATGTCCATCTCACACGAATTTATGGCTATGGGCAACACATAATCCTAGTGCAATATGATACTG
GGGTTATTAAGATGTGTCCCAGGCAGGGACCAAGACAGGTGAACCATGTTGTTACACTCTATTTGTAACA
AGGGGAAAGAGAGTGGACGCCGACAGCAGCGGACTCCACTGGTTGTCTCTAACACCCCCGAAAATTAAAC
GGGGCTCCACGCCAATGGGGCCCATAAACAAAGACAAGTGGCCACTCTTTTTTTTGAAATTGTGGAGTGG
GGGCACGCGTCAGCCCCCACACGCCGCCCTGCGGTTTTGGACTGTAAAATAAGGGTGTAATAACTTGGCT
GATTGTAACCCCGCTAACCACTGCGGTCAAACCACTTGCCCACAAAACCACTAATGGCACCCCGGGGAAT
ACCTGCATAAGTAGGTGGGCGGGCCAAGATAGGGGCGCGATTGCTGCGATCTGGAGGACAAATTACACAC
ACTTGCGCCTGAGCGCCAAGCACAGGGTTGTTGGTCCTCATATTCACGAGGTCGCTGAGAGCACGGTGGG
CTAATGTTGCCATGGGTAGCATATACTACCCAAATATCTGGATAGCATATGCTATCCTAATCTATATCTG
GGTAGCATAGGCTATCCTAATCTATATCTGGGTAGTATATGCTATCCTAATCTGTATCCGGGTAGCATAT
GCTATCCTAATAGAGATTAGGGTAGTATATGCTATCCTAATTTATATCTGGGTAGCATATACTACCCAAA
TATCTGGATAGCATATGCTATCCTAATCTATATCTGGGTAGCATATGCTATCCTAATCTATATCTGGGTA
GCATAGGCTATCCTAATCTATATCTGGGTAGCATATGCTATCCTAATCTATATCTGGGTAGTATATGCTA
TCCTAATTTATATCTGGGTAGCATAGGCTATCCTAATCTATATCTGGGTAGCATATGCTATCCTAATCTA
TATCTGGGTAGTATATGCTATCCTAATCTGTATCCGGGTAGCATATGCTATCCTCATGCATATACAGTCA
GCATATGATACCCAGTAGTAGAGTGGGAGTGCTATCCTTTGCATATGCCGCCACCTCCCAAGGGGGCGTG
AATTTTCGCTGCTTGTCCTTTTCCTGCTGGTTGCTCCCATTCTTAGGTGAATTTAAGGAGGCCAGGCTAA
AGCCGTCGCATGTCTGATTGCTCACCAGGTAAATGTCGCTAATGTTTTCCAACGCGAGAAGGTGTTGAGC
GCGGAGCTGAGTGACGTGACAACATGGGTATGCCCAATTGCCCCATGTTGGGAGGACGAAAATGGTGACA
AGACAGATGGCCAGAAATACACCAACAGCACGCATGATGTCTACTGGGGATTTATTCTTTAGTGCGGGGG
AATACACGGCTTTTAATACGATTGAGGGCGTCTCCTAACAAGTTACATCACTCCTGCCCTTCCTCACCCT
CATCTCCATCACCTCCTTCATCTCCGTCATCTCCGTCATCACCCTCCGCGGCAGCCCCTTCCACCATAGG
TGGAAACCAGGGAGGCAAATCTACTCCATCGTCAAAGCTGCACACAGTCACCCTGATATTGCAGGTAGGA
GCGGGCTTTGTCATAACAAGGTCCTTAATCGCATCCTTCAAAACCTCAGCAAATATATGAGTTTGTAAAA
AGACCATGAAATAACAGACAATGGACTCCCTTAGCGGGCCAGGTTGTGGGCCGGGTCCAGGGGCCATTCC
AAAGGGGAGACGACTCAATGGTGTAAGACGACATTGTGGAATAGCAAGGGCAGTTCCTCGCCTTAGGTTG
TAAAGGGAGGTCTTACTACCTCCATATACGAACACACCGGCGACCCAAGTTCCTTCGTCGGTAGTCCTTT
CTACGTGACTCCTAGCCAGGAGAGCTCTTAAACCTTCTGCAATGTTCTCAAATTTCGGGTTGGAACCTCC
TTGACCACGATGCTTTCCAAACCACCCTCCTTTTTTGCGCCTGCCTCCATCACCCTGACCCCGGGGTCCA
GTGCTTGGGCCTTCTCCTGGGTCATCTGCGGGGCCCTGCTCTATCGCTCCCGGGGGCACGTCAGGCTCAC
CATCTGGGCCACCTTCTTGGTGGTATTCAAAATAATCGGCTTCCCCTACAGGGTGGAAAAATGGCCTTCT
ACCTGGAGGGGGCCTGCGCGGTGGAGACCCGGATGATGATGACTGACTACTGGGACTCCTGGGCCTCTTT
TCTCCACGTCCACGACCTCTCCCCCTGGCTCTTTCACGACTTCCCCCCCTGGCTCTTTCACGTCCTCTAC
CCCGGCGGCCTCCACTACCTCCTCGACCCCGGCCTCCACTACCTCCTCGACCCCGGCCTCCACTGCCTCC
TCGACCCCGGCCTCCACCTCCTGCTCCTGCCCCTCCTGCTCCTGCCCCTCCTCCTGCTCCTGCCCCTCCT
GCCCCTCCTGCTCCTGCCCCTCCTGCCCCTCCTNNNGCTCCTGCCCCTCCTSCCCCTCCTGCTCCTGCCC
CTCCTGCCCCTCCTCCTGCTCCTGCCCCTCCTGCCCCTCCTCCTGCTCCTGCCCCTCCTGCCCCTCCTGC
TCCTGCCCCTCCTGCCCCTCCTGCTCCTGCCCCTCCTGCCCCTCCTGCTCCTGCCCCTCCTGCTCCTGCC
CCTCCTGCTCCTGCCCCTCCTGCTCCTGCCCCTCCTGCCCCTCCTGCCCCTCCTCCTGCTCCTGCCCCTC
CTGCTCCTGCCCCTCCTGCCCCTCCTGCCCCTCCTGCTCCTGCCCCTCCTCCTGCTCCTGCCCCTCCTGC
YCCTCCTGCCCCYCCTCCTSCTCCTSCCCCTCCTGCCCCTCCTCCTSCWCCTGCCCCTCCTCCTSCTCCT
SCCCCTCCTSCCCCTCCTGCCCCTCCTCCTGCTCCTGCCCCTCCTGCCCCTCCTCCTGCTCCTGCCCCTC
CTCCTGCTCCTGCCCCTCCTGCCCCTCCTGCCCCTCCTCCTGCTCCTGCCCCTCCTCCTGCTCCTGCCCC
TCCTGCCCCTCCTGCCCCTCCTGCCCCTCCTCCTGCTCCTGCCCCTCCTCCTGCTCCTGCCCCTCCTGCT
CCTGCCCCTCCCGCTCCTGCTCCTGCTCCTGTTCCACCGTGGGTCCCTTTGCAGCCAATGCAACTTGGAC
GTTTTTGGGGTCTCCGGACACCATCTCTATGTCTTGGCCCTGATCCTGAGCCGCCCGGGGCTCCTGGTCT
TCCGCCTCCTCGTCCTCGTCCTCTTCCCCGTCCTCGTCCATGGTTATCACCCCCTCTTCTTTGAGGTCCA
CTGCCGCCGGAGCCTTCTGGTCCAGATGTGTCTCCCTTCTCTCCTAGGCCATTTCCAGGTCCTGTACCTG
GCCCCTCGTCAGACATGATTCACACTAAAAGAGATCAATAGACATCTTTATTAGACGACGCTCAGTGAAT
ACAGGGAGTGCAGACTCCTGCCCCCTCCAACAGCCCCCCCACCCTCATCCCCTTCATGGTCGCTGTCAGA
CAGATCCAGGTCTGAAAATTCCCCATCCTCCGAACCATCCTCGTCCTCATCACCAATTACTCGCAGCCCG
GAAAACTCCCGCTGAACATCCTCAAGATTTGCGTCCTGAGCCTCAAGCCAGGCCTCAAATTCCTCGTCCC
CCTTTTTGCTGGACGGTAGGGATGGGGATTCTCGGGACCCCTCCTCTTCCTCTTCAAGGTCACCAGACAG
AGATGCTACTGGGGCAACGGAAGAAAAGCTGGGTGCGGCCTGTGAGGATCAGCTTATCGATGATAAGCTG
TCAAACATGAGAATTCTTGAAGACGAAAGGGCCTCGTGATACGCCTATTTTTATAGGTTAATGTCATGAT
AATAATGGTTTCTTAGACGTCAGGTGGCACTTTTCGGGGAAATGTGCGCGGAACCCCTATTTGTTTATTT
TTCTAAATACATTCAAATATGTATCCGCTCATGAGACAATAACCCTGATAAATGCTTCAATAATATTGAA
AAAGGAAGAGTATGAGTATTCAACATTTCCGTGTCGCCCTTATTCCCTTTTTTGCGGCATTTTGCCTTCC
TGTTTTTGCTCACCCAGAAACGCTGGTGAAAGTAAAAGATGCTGAAGATCAGTTGGGTGCACGAGTGGGT
TACATCGAACTGGATCTCAACAGCGGTAAGATCCTTGAGAGTTTTCGCCCCGAAGAACGTTTTCCAATGA
TGAGCACTTTTAAAGTTCTGCTATGTGGCGCGGTATTATCCCGTGTTGACGCCGGGCAAGAGCAACTCGG
TCGCCGCATACACTATTCTCAGAATGACTTGGTTGAGTACTCACCAGTCACAGAAAAGCATCTTACGGAT
GGCATGACAGTAAGAGAATTATGCAGTGCTGCCATAACCATGAGTGATAACACTGCGGCCAACTTACTTC
TGACAACGATCGGAGGACCGAAGGAGCTAACCGCTTTTTTGCACAACATGGGGGATCATGTAACTCGCCT
TGATCGTTGGGAACCGGAGCTGAATGAAGCCATACCAAACGACGAGCGTGACACCACGATGCCTGCAGCA
ATGGCAACAACGTTGCGCAAACTATTAACTGGCGAACTACTTACTCTAGCTTCCCGGCAACAATTAATAG
ACTGGATGGAGGCGGATAAAGTTGCAGGACCACTTCTGCGCTCGGCCCTTCCGGCTGGCTGGTTTATTGC
TGATAAATCTGGAGCCGGTGAGCGTGGGTCTCGCGGTATCATTGCAGCACTGGGGCCAGATGGTAAGCCC
TCCCGTATCGTAGTTATCTACACGACGGGGAGTCAGGCAACTATGGATGAACGAAATAGACAGATCGCTG
AGATAGGTGCCTCACTGATTAAGCATTGGTAACTGTCAGACCAAGTTTACTCATATATACTTTAGATTGA
TTTAAAACTTCATTTTTAATTTAAAAGGATCTAGGTGAAGATCCTTTTTGATAATCTCATGACCAAAATC
CCTTAACGTGAGTTTTCGTTCCACTGAGCGTCAGACCCCGTAGAAAAGATCAAAGGATCTTCTTGAGATC
CTTTTTTTCTGCGCGTAATCTGCTGCTTGCAAACAAAAAAACCACCGCTACCAGCGGTGGTTTGTTTGCC
GGATCAAGAGCTACCAACTCTTTTTCCGAAGGTAACTGGCTTCAGCAGAGCGCAGATACCAAATACTGTC
CTTCTAGTGTAGCCGTAGTTAGGCCACCACTTCAAGAACTCTGTAGCACCGCCTACATACCTCGCTCTGC
TAATCCTGTTACCAGTGGCTGCTGCCAGTGGCGATAAGTCGTGTCTTACCGGGTTGGACTCAAGACGATA
GTTACCGGATAAGGCGCAGCGGTCGGGCTGAACGGGGGGTTCGTGCACACAGCCCAGCTTGGAGCGAACG
ACCTACACCGAACTGAGATACCTACAGCGTGAGCTATGAGAAAGCGCCACGCTTCCCGAAGGGAGAAAGG
CGGACAGGTATCCGGTAAGCGGCAGGGTCGGAACAGGAGAGCGCACGAGGGAGCTTCCAGGGGGAAACGC
CTGGTATCTTTATAGTCCTGTCGGGTTTCGCCACCTCTGACTTGAGCGTCGATTTTTGTGATGCTCGTCA
GGGGGGCGGAGCCTATGGAAAAACGCCAGCAACGCGGCCTTTTTACGGTTCCTGGCCTTTTGCTGGCCTT
GAAGCTGTCCCTGATGGTCGTCATCTACCTGCCTGGACAGCATGGCCTGCAACGCGGGCATCCCGATGCC
GCCGGAAGCGAGAAGAATCATAATGGGGAAGGCCATCCAGCCTCGCGTCGAACTAGATGATCCGGCTGTG
GAATGTGTGTCAGTTAGGGTGTGGAAAGTCCCCAGGCTCCCCAGCAGGCAGAAGTATGCAAAGCATGCAT
CTCAATTAGTCAGCAACCAGGTGTGGAAAGTCCCCAGGCTCCCCAGCAGGCAGAAGTATGCAAAGCATGC
ATCTCAATTAGTCAGCAACCATAGTCCCGCCCCTAACTCCGCCCATCCCGCCCCTAACTCCGCCCAGTTC
CGCCCATTCTCCGCCCCATGGCTGACTAATTTTTTTTATTTATGCAGAGGCCGAGGCCGCCTCGGCCTCT
GAGCTATTCCAGAAGTAGTGAGGAGGCTTTTTTGGAGGGTGACCGCCACGACCGGTATGGCCAAGCCTTT
GTCTCAAGAAGAATCCACCCTCATTGAAAGAGCAACGGCTACAATCAACAGCATCCCCATCTCTGAAGAC
TACAGCGTCGCCAGCGCAGCTCTCTCTAGCGACGGCCGCATCTTCACTGGTGTCAATGTATATCATTTTA
CTGGGGGACCTTGTGCAGAACTCGTGGTGCTGGGCACTGCTGCTGCTGCGGCAGCTGGCAACCTGACTTG
TATCGTCGCGATCGGAAATGAGAACAGGGGCATCTTGAGCCCCTGCGGACGGTGCCGACAGGTGCTTCTC
GATCTGCATCCTGGGATCAAAGCCATAGTGAAGGACAGTGATGGACAGCCGACGGCAGTTGGGATTCGTG
AATTGCTGCCCTCTGGTTATGTGTGGGAGGGCTAACGGTCCGACGCGGCCCGACGGGTCCGAGGGGGGTC
GACCTCGAAACTTGTTTATTGCAGCTTATAATGGTTACAAATAAAGCAATAGCATCACAAATTTCACAAA
TAAAGCATTTTTTTCACTGCATTCTAGTTGTGGTTTGTCCAAACTCATCAATGTATCTTATCATGTCTGG
ATCTGATCCGAACCCCTTCCTCGACCAATTCTCATGTTTGACAGCTTATCATCGCAGATCCGGGCAACGT
TGTTGCCATTGCTCGACCAATTCTCATGTTTGACAGCTTATCATCGCAGATCCGTATGGTGCACTCTCAG
TACAATCTGCTCTGATGCCGCATAGTTAAGCCAGTATCTGCTCCCTGCTTGTGTGTTGGAGGTCGCTGAG
TAGTGCGCGAGCAAAATTTAAGCTACAACAAGGCAAGGCTTGACCGACAATTGCATGAAGAATCTGCTTA
GGGTTAGGCGTTTTGCGCTGCTTCGCGATGTACGGGCCAGATATACGCGTATCTGAGGGGACTAGGGTGT
GTTTAGGCGAAAAGCGGGGCTTCGGTTGTACGCGGTTAGGAGTCCCCTCAGGATATAGTAGTTTCGCTTT
TGCATAGGGAGGGGGAAATGTAGTCTTATGCAATACTCTTGTAGTCTTGCAACATGGTAACGATGAGTTA
GCAACATGCCTTACAAGGAGAGAAAAAGCACCGTGCATGCCGATTGGTGGAAGTAAGGTGGTACGATCGT
GCCTTATTAGGAAGGCAACAGACGGGTCTGACATGGATTGGACGAACCACTGAATTCCGCATTGCAGAGA
TATTGTATTTAAGTGCCTAGCTCGATACAATAAACGCCATTTGACCATTCACCACATTGGTGTGCACCTC
CAAGCTGGCCGGGGATCCTCTAGGGCCTCTGAGCTATTCCAGAAGTAGTGAAGAGGCTTTTTTGGAGGCC
TAGGCTTTTGCAAAAAGCTCCGGATCGATCCTGAGAACTTCAGGGTGAGTTTGGGGACCCTTGATTGTTC
TTTCTTTTTCGCTATTGTAAAATTCATGTTATATGGAGGGGGCAAAGTTTTCAGGGTGTTGTTTAGAATG
GGAAGATGTCCCTTGTATCACCATGGACCCTCATGATAATTTTGTTTCTTTCACTTTCTACTCTGTTGAC
AACCATTGTCTCCTCTTATTTTCTTTTCATTTTCTGTAACTTTTTCGTTAAACTTTAGCTTGCATTTGTA
ACGAATTTTTAAATTCACTTTTGTTTATTTGTCAGATTGTAAGTACTTTCTCTAATCACTTTTTTTTCAA
GGCAATCAGGGTATATTATATTGTACTTCAGCACAGTTTTAGAGAACAATTGTTATAATTAAATGATAAG
GTAGAATATTTCTGCATATAAATTCTGGCTGGCGTGGAAATATTCTTATTGGTAGAAACAACTACATCCT
GGTCATCATCCTGCCTTTCTCTTTATGGTTACAATGATATACACTGTTTGAGATGAGGATAAAATACTCT
GAGTCCAAACCGGGCCCCTCTGCTAACCATGTTCATGCCTTCTTCTTTTTCCTACAGCTCCTGGGCAACG
TGCTGGTTATTGTGCTGTCTCATCATTTTGGCAAAGAATTGTAATACGACTCACTATAGGGCGAATTGAT
ATGTCTAGATTAGATAAAAGTAAAGTGATTAACAGCGCATTAGAGCTGCTTAATGAGGTCGGAATCGAAG
GTTTAACAACCCGTAAACTCGCCCAGAAGCTAGGTGTAGAGCAGCCTACATTGTATTGGCATGTAAAAAA
TAAGCGGGCTTTGCTCGACGCCTTAGCCATTGAGATGTTAGATAGGCACCATACTCACTTTTGCCCTTTA
GAAGGGGAAAGCTGGCAAGATTTTTTACGTAATAACGCTAAAAGTTTTAGATGTGCTTTACTAAGTCATC
GCGATGGAGCAAAAGTACATTTAGGTACACGGCCTACAGAAAAACAGTATGAAACTCTCGAAAATCAATT
AGCCTTTTTATGCCAACAAGGTTTTTCACTAGAGAATGCATTATATGCACTCAGCGCTGTGGGGCATTTT
ACTTTAGGTTGCGTATTGGAAGATCAAGAGCATCAAGTCGCTAAAGAAGAAAGGGAAACACCTACTACTG
ATAGTATGCCGCCATTATTACGACAAGCTATCGAATTATTTGATCACCAAGGTGCAGAGCCAGCCTTCTT
ATTCGGCCTTGAATTGATCATATGCGGATTAGAAAAACAACTTAAATGTGAAAGTGGGTCCGCGTACAGC
GGATCCCGGGAATTCAGATCTTATTAAAGCAGAACTTGTTTATTGCAGCTTATAATGGTTACAAATAAAG
CAATAGCATCACAAATTTCACAAATAAAGCATTTTTTTCACTGCATTCTAGTTGTGGTTTGTCCAAACTC
ATCAATGTATCTTATCATGTCTGGTCGAATCCATGGCGCAGAACTGGTAGGTATGGAAGATCCGCGTTGA
CATTGATTATTGACTAGTTATTAATAGTAATCAATTACGGGGTCATTAGTTCATAGCCCATATATGGAGT
TCCGCGTTACATAACTTACGGTAAATGGCCCGCCTGGCTGACCGCCCAACGACCCCCGCCCATTGACGTC
AATAATGACGTATGTTCCCATAGTAACGCCAATAGGGACTTTCCATTGACGTCAATGGGTGGAGTATTTA
CGGTAAACTGCCCACTTGGCAGTACATCAAGTGTATCATATGCCAAGTACGCCCCCTATTGACGTCAATG
ACGGTAAATGGCCCGCCTGGCATTATGCCCAGTACATGACCTTATGGGACTTTCCTACTTGGCAGTACAT
CTACGTATTAGTCATCGCTATTACCATGGTGATGCGGTTTTGGCAGTACATCAATGGGCGTGGATAGCGG
TTTGACTCACGGGGATTTCCAAGTCTCCACCCCATTGACGTCAATGGGAGTTTGTTTTGGCACCAAAATC
AACGGGACTTTCCAAAATGTCGTAACAACTCCGCCCCATTGACGCAAATGGGCGGTAGGCGTGTACGGTG
GGAGGTCTATATAAGCAGAGCTCTCCCTATCAGTGATAGAGATCTCCCTATCAGTGATAGAGATCGTCGA
CGAGCTCGTTTAGTGAACCGTCAGATCGCCTGGAGACGCCATCCACGCTGTTTTGACCTCCATAGAAGAC
ACCGGGACCGATCCAGCCTCCGGACTCTAGCGTTTAAACTTAAGCTTACCACCATGGATTATAAAGACGA
TGATGACAAGCACCACCACCACCACCACGACAAGGATTGTGAAATGAAACGCACCACACTGGACAGCCCT
TTGGGGAAGCTGGAGCTGTCTGGTTGTGAGCAGGGTCTGCACGAAATAATTTTTCTGGGCAAGGGGACGT
CTGCAGCTGATGCCGTGGAGGTCCCAGCCCCCGCTGCGGTTCTCGGAGGTCCGGAGCCCCTGATACAGGC
TACAGCCTGGCTGAATGCCTATTTCCACCAGCCCGAGGCTATCGAAGAGTTCCCCGTGCCGGCTCTTCAC
CATCCCGTTTTCCAGCAAGAGTCGTTCACCAGACAGGTGTTATGGAAGCTGCTGAAGGTTGTGAAATTCG
GAGAAGTGATTTCTGAGTCACACTTAGCAGCCCTGGTAGGCAACCCCGCAGCCACGGCAGCAGTGAATAC
GGCACTGGATGGCAATCCTGTCCCTATCCTGATCCCGTGCCACAGAGTGGTCCAGGGGGATTCGGATGTG
GGGCCGTACCTTGGTGGACTGGCCGTGAAGGAATGGCTTCTGGCCCATGAAGGCCACCGGTTGGGGAAGC
CAGGCTTGGGATTCGAACTGGAGGTGCTGTTCCAGGGCCCCGGTACCGCCATCACAAGTTTGTACAAAAA
AGCAGGCTTAATGCCGAGGGAAATCATCACCCTACAGTTGGGCCAGTGCGGCAATCAGATTGGGTTCGAG
TTCTGGAAACAGCTGTGCGCCGAGCATGGTATCAGCCCCGAGGGCATCGTGGAGGAGTTCGCCACCGAGG
GCACTGACCGCAAGGACGTCTTTTTCTACCAGGCAGACGATGAGCACTACATCCCCCGGGCCGTGCTGCT
GGACTTGGAACCCCGGGTGATCCACTCCATCCTCAACTCCCCCTATGCCAAGCTCTACAACCCAGAGAAC
ATCTACCTGTCGGAACATGGAGGAGGAGCTGGCAACAACTGGGCCAGCGGATTCTCCCAGGGAGAAAAGA
TCCATGAGGACATTTTTGACATCATAGACCGGGAGGCAGATGGTAGTGACAGTCTAGAGGGCTTTGTGCT
GTGTCACTCCATTGCTGGGGGGACAGGCTCTGGACTGGGTTCCTACCTCTTAGAACGGCTGAATGACAGG
TATCCTAAGAAGCTGGTGCAGACATACTCAGTGTTTCCCAACCAGGACGAGATGAGCGATGTGGTGGTCC
AGCCTTACAATTCACTCCTCACACTCAAGAGGCTGACGCAGAATGCAGACTGTGTGGTGGTGCTGGACAA
CACAGCCCTGAACCGGATTGCCACAGACCGCCTGCACATCCAGAACCCATCCTTCTCCCAGATCAACCAG
CTGGTGTCTACCATCATGTCAGCCAGCACCACCACCCTGCGCTACCCTGGCTACATGAACAATGACCTCA
TCGGCCTCATCGCCTCGCTCATTCCCACCCCACGGCTCCACTTCCTCATGACCGGCTACACCCCTCTCAC
TACGGACCAGTCAGTGGCCAGCGTGAGGAAGACCACGGTCCTGGATGTCATGAGGCGGCTGCTGCAGCCC
AAGAACGTGATGGTGTCCACAGGCCGAGACCGCCAGACCAACCACTGCTACATCGCCATCCTCAACATCA
TCCAGGGAGAGGTGGACCCCACCCAGGTCCACAAGAGCTTGCAGAGGATCCGGGAACGCAAGTTGGCCAA
CTTCATCCCGTGGGGCCCCGCCAGCATCCAGGTGGCCCTGTCGAGGAAGTCTCCCTACCTGCCCTCGGCC
CACCGGGTCAGCGGGCTCATGATGGCCAACCACACCAGCATCTCCTCGCTCTTCGAGAGAACCTGTCGCC
AGTATGACAAGCTGCGTAAGCGGGAGGCCTTCCTGGAGCAGTTCCGCAAGGAGGACATGTTCAAGGACAA
CTTTGATGAGATGGACACATCCAGGGAGATTGTGCAGCAGCTCATCGATGAGTACCATGCGGCCACACGG
CCAGACTACATCTCCTGGGGCACCCAGGAGCAGTAATGATACCCAGCTTTC
Features (pLannotate 1.2.2; 31 found; start..end, strand, type, name):
     85..196     +  polyA_signal   bGH poly(A) signal: bovine growth hormone polyadenylation signal
    737..2294    -  rep_origin     oriP (fragment): Epstein-Barr virus oriP replication origin (Yates et al., 2000)
   2407..2625    -  CDS            gL (fragment): GL_EBVB9 - Experimental evidence at protein level: Swiss-Prot protein existence level 1. The heterodimer glycoprotein H-glycoprotein L is required for the fusion of viral and plasma membranes leading to virus entry into the host cell. Acts as a functional inhibitor of gH and maintains gH in an inhibited form. Upon binding to host integrins, gL dissociates from gH leading to activation of the viral fusion glycoproteins gB and gH. Fusion of EBV with B-lymphocytes requires the additional receptor- binding protein gp42, which forms a complex with gH/gL. The heterodimer gH/gL targets also host EPHA
   2708..4636    -  CDS            EBNA1: Epstein-Barr nuclear antigen 1, also known as EBNA-1 crucial for latent viral infection, and for episomal amplification of vectors containing the oriP origin (Okita et al., 2013)
   4674..5018    -  CDS            BRRF2_EBVB9 (fragment): Protein inferred from homology: Swiss-Prot protein existence level 3. From Epstein-Barr virus (strain B95-8) (HHV-4) (Human herpesvirus 4).
   5021..5044    -  promoter       tet promoter (fragment): E. coli promoter for tetracycline efflux protein gene
   5157..5261    +  promoter       AmpR promoter: bla
   5262..6122    +  CDS            AmpR: β-lactamase; bla; confers resistance to ampicillin, carbenicillin, and related antibiotics
   6293..6881    +  rep_origin     ori: high-copy-number ColE1/pMB1/pBR322/pUC origin of replication
   6927..7050    -  CDS            TcR (fragment): tetracycline efflux protein; tet; confers resistance to tetracycline
   7088..7385    +  promoter       SV40 promoter: SV40 enhancer and early promoter
   7407..7805    +  CDS            BSD: blasticidin S deaminase; Aspergillus terreus BSD; confers resistance to blasticidin
   7849..7983    +  polyA_signal   SV40 poly(A) signal: SV40 polyadenylation signal
   8105..8157    -  misc_feature   bom (fragment): basis of mobility region from pBR322
   8288..8381    +  ncRNA          Retro dr1: Accession: RF00214 - Retrovirus direct repeat 1 (dr1)
   8417..8678    +  promoter       RSV promoter: Rous sarcoma virus enhancer/promoter
   8704..8764    +  promoter       SV40 promoter (fragment): SV40 early promoter
   8795..9367    +  intron         β-globin intron: intron from rabbit β-globin gene
   9422..9440    +  promoter       T7 promoter: promoter for bacteriophage T7 RNA polymerase
   9451..10071   +  CDS            tetR: TETR2_ECOLX - Experimental evidence at protein level: Swiss-Prot protein existence level 1. TetR is the repressor of the tetracycline resistance element; its N-terminal region forms a helix-turn-helix structure and binds DNA. Binding of tetracycline to TetR reduces the repressor affinity for the tetracycline resistance gene (tetA) promoter operator sites. From Escherichia coli.
  10113..10234   +  polyA_signal   SV40 poly(A) signal: SV40 polyadenylation signal
  10289..10668   +  enhancer       CMV enhancer: human cytomegalovirus immediate early enhancer
  10669..10872   +  promoter       CMV promoter: human cytomegalovirus (CMV) immediate early promoter
  10874..10893   +  promoter       PLtetO-1 promoter (fragment): modified phage lambda PL promoter with tet operator sites (Lutz and Bujard, 1997)
  10895..10914   +  promoter       PLtetO-1 promoter (fragment): modified phage lambda PL promoter with tet operator sites (Lutz and Bujard, 1997)
  10922..10955   +  promoter       TRE3GV promoter (fragment): 3rd-generation Tet-responsive promoter that can be activated by binding of Tet-On® 3G, optimized for retroviral and lentiviral vectors
  11071..11088   +  CDS            9xHis (fragment): 9xHis affinity tag
  11089..11631   +  CDS            MGMT (fragment): MGMT_HUMAN - Experimental evidence at protein level: Swiss-Prot protein existence level 1. Involved in the cellular defense against the biological effects of O6-methylguanine (O6-MeG) and O4-methylthymine (O4-MeT) in DNA. Repairs the methylated nucleobase in DNA by stoichiometrically transferring the methyl group to a cysteine residue in the enzyme. This is a suicide reaction: the enzyme is irreversibly inactivated. From Homo sapiens (Human).
  11674..11698   +  protein_bind   attB1: mutant version of attB; recombination site for the Gateway® BP reaction BP Clonase™
  11701..13053   +  CDS            TUBG1: TBG1_HUMAN - Also known as TUBG. Experimental evidence at protein level: Swiss-Prot protein existence level 1. Tubulin is the major constituent of microtubules. The gamma chain is found at microtubule organizing centers (MTOC) such as the spindle poles or the centrosome. Pericentriolar matrix component that regulates alpha/beta chain minus-end nucleation, centrosome duplication and spindle formation. From Homo sapiens (Human).
  13061..14      -  protein_bind   attB2 (across the origin): mutant version of attB; recombination site for the Gateway® BP reaction BP Clonase™
