[The description below was written by a language model from this plasmid's Addgene catalogue record and pLannotate feature annotations shown in this document.]
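Description:
pEBTetBl-CLIP-γ-tubulin is an episomal, tetracycline-regulated mammalian expression plasmid built on the pEBTetBl backbone. It is propagated in E. coli through a high-copy ColE1/pUC-type origin with ampicillin resistance. In mammalian cells it carries Epstein-Barr virus oriP together with an EBNA1 coding sequence. Together these allow the plasmid to replicate and be retained as an extrachromosomal element in suitable primate cells rather than relying on integration. An SV40 promoter-driven blasticidin S deaminase cassette with an SV40 polyadenylation signal provides selection of transfected cells. The short EBV gene fragments and pBR322-derived remnants (tet promoter, TcR, bom) in the annotation appear to be backbone carry-over, not functional parts.

The payload is human γ-tubulin (TUBG1) fused at its N-terminus to the CLIP-tag. The automated annotation reports the CLIP-tag as an MGMT fragment because it is an engineered derivative of human O6-alkylguanine-DNA alkyltransferase that reacts covalently with benzylcytosine-linked probes. The catalogue lists N-terminal FLAG and His tags, but only a His stretch directly upstream of the CLIP-tag is annotated. TUBG1 was introduced by Gateway cloning and sits between attB1 and attB2 sites, followed by a bGH polyadenylation signal. Expression is driven by a CMV enhancer/promoter with two tet operator sites (CMV-TetO2). The same plasmid encodes TetR in a separate cassette with RSV and SV40 promoter elements, a rabbit β-globin intron and an SV40 polyadenylation signal. TetR therefore represses transcription until tetracycline or doxycycline is added. The construct is intended for inducible expression of CLIP-tagged γ-tubulin in mammalian cells, allowing specific chemical labelling of this centrosomal protein. The associated publication used selective chemical crosslinking to study centrosomal protein complexes.
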