Addgene plasmid #136848: pEBTetBl-CLIP-γ-tubulin
Purpose: Mammalian expression of the centrosomal protein _-tubulin N-terminally fused to CLIP-tag
Depositing lab: Kai Johnsson. Depositing organization: Swiss Federal Institute of Technology (EPFL). Publication: Selective chemical crosslinking reveals a Cep57-Cep63-Cep152 centrosomal complex. Lukinavicius G, Lavogina D, Orpinell M, Umezawa K, Reymond L, Garin N, Gonczy P, Johnsson K. Curr Biol. 2013 Feb 4;23(3):265-70. doi: 10.1016/j.cub.2012.12.030. Epub 2013 Jan 17. PubMed 23333316.
Backbone
  Vector backbone: pEBTetBl
  Backbone size w/o insert (bp): 12656
  Vector type: Mammalian Expression
  Selectable markers: Blasticidin
Growth in bacteria
  Bacterial resistance: Ampicillin, 100 μg/mL
  Growth temperature: 37°C
  Growth strain: DH5alpha
  Copy number: High Copy
Gene/Insert
  Gene/Insert name: CLIP-TUBG
  Species: H. sapiens (human), Synthetic
  Entrez Gene: TUBG1 (a.k.a. CDCBM4, GCP-1, TUBG, TUBGCP1)
  Promoter: CMV-TetO2
  Tag / fusion protein: FLAG-tag / His-tag (N terminal on insert)
  Cloning method: Gateway Cloning
  Sequencing primers: 5′ CMV_Fwd; 3′ BGH_Rev
Terms and licenses: Academic/Nonprofit Terms; Industry Terms: Not Available to Industry
How to cite: pEBTetBl-CLIP-γ-tubulin was a gift from Kai Johnsson (Addgene plasmid # 136848 ; http://n2t.net/addgene:136848 ; RRID:Addgene_136848)
